>Addgene plasmid #219065 | SFFV-STAT5A-Brd 90 | addgene full sequence | sequence record 449991 | Addgene NGS Result
ATTTATGCAGAGGCCGAGGCCGCCTCGGCCTCTGAGCTATTCCAGAAGTAGTGAGGAGGCTTTTTTGGAG
GCCTAGGGACGTACCCAATTCGCCCTATAGTGAGTCGTATTACGCGCGCTCACTGGCCGTCGTTTTACAA
CGTCGTGACTGGGAAAACCCTGGCGTTACCCAACTTAATCGCCTTGCAGCACATCCCCCTTTCGCCAGCT
GGCGTAATAGCGAAGAGGCCCGCACCGATCGCCCTTCCCAACAGTTGCGCAGCCTGAATGGCGAATGGG
[124 nt withheld, positions 280-403]
C
[91 nt withheld, positions 405-495]
A
[49 nt withheld, positions 497-545]
CCTTTGACGTTGGAGTCCACGTTCTTT
[37 nt withheld, positions 573-609]
ACCCTATCTCGGTCTATTCTTTTGATTTATAAGGGATTTTGCCGATTTCGGCCTATTGGTTAAAAAATGA
GCTGATTTAACAAAAATTTAACGCGAATTTTAACAAAATATTAACGCTTACAATTTAGGTGGCACTTTTC
GGGGAAATGTGCGCGGAACCCCTATTTGTTTATTTTTCTAAATACATTCAAATATGTATCCGCTCATGAG
ACAATAACCCTGATAAATGCTTCAATAATATTGAAAAAGGAAGAGTATGAGTATTCAACATTTCCGTGTC
GCCCTTATTCCCTTTTTTGCGGCATTTTGCCTTCCTGTTTTTGCTCACCCAGAAACGCTGGTGAAAGTAA
AAGATGCTGAAGATCAGTTGGGTGCACGAGTGGGTTACATCGAACTGGATCTCAACAGCGGTAAGATCCT
TGAGAGTTTTCGCCCCGAAGAACGTTTTCCAATGATGAGCACTTTTAAAGTTCTGCTATGTGGCGCGGTA
TTATCCCGTATTGACGCCGGGCAAGAGCAACTCGGTCGCCGCATACACTATTCTCAGAATGACTTGGTTG
AGTACTCACCAGTCACAGAAAAGCATCTTACGGATGGCATGACAGTAAGAGAATTATGCAGTGCTGCCAT
AACCATGAGTGATAACACTGCGGCCAACTTACTTCTGACAACGATCGGAGGACCGAAGGAGCTAACCGCT
TTTTTGCACAACATGGGGGATCATGTAACTCGCCTTGATCGTTGGGAACCGGAGCTGAATGAAGCCATAC
CAAACGACGAGCGTGACACCACGATGCCTGTAGCAATGGCAACAACGTTGCGCAAACTATTAACTGGCGA
ACTACTTACTCTAGCTTCCCGGCAACAATTAATAGACTGGATGGAGGCGGATAAAGTTGCAGGACCACTT
CTGCGCTCGGCCCTTCCGGCTGGCTGGTTTATTGCTGATAAATCTGGAGCCGGTGAGCGTGGGTCTCGCG
GTATCATTGCAGCACTGGGGCCAGATGGTAAGCCCTCCCGTATCGTAGTTATCTACACGACGGGGAGTCA
GGCAACTATGGATGAACGAAATAGACAGATCGCTGAGATAGGTGCCTCACTGATTAAGCATTGGTAACTG
TCAGACCAAGTTTACTCATATATACTTTAGATTGATTTAAAACTTCATTTTTAATTTAAAAGGATCTAGG
TGAAGATCCTTTTTGATAATCTCATGACCAAAATCCCTTAACGTGAGTTTTCGTTCCACTGAGCGTCAGA
CCCCGTAGAAAAGATCAAAGGATCTTCTTGAGATCCTTTTTTTCTGCGCGTAATCTGCTGCTTGCAAACA
AAAAAACCACCGCTACCAGCGGTGGTTTGTTTGCCGGATCAAGAGCTACCAACTCTTTTTCCGAAGGTAA
CTGGCTTCAGCAGAGCGCAGATACCAAATACTGTTCTTCTAGTGTAGCCGTAGTTAGGCCACCACTTCAA
GAACTCTGTAGCACCGCCTACATACCTCGCTCTGCTAATCCTGTTACCAGTGGCTGCTGCCAGTGGCGAT
AAGTCGTGTCTTACCGGGTTGGACTCAAGACGATAGTTACCGGATAAGGCGCAGCGGTCGGGCTGAACGG
GGGGTTCGTGCACACAGCCCAGCTTGGAGCGAACGACCTACACCGAACTGAGATACCTACAGCGTGAGCT
ATGAGAAAGCGCCACGCTTCCCGAAGGGAGAAAGGCGGACAGGTATCCGGTAAGCGGCAGGGTCGGAACA
GGAGAGCGCACGAGGGAGCTTCCAGGGGGAAACGCCTGGTATCTTTATAGTCCTGTCGGGTTTCGCCACC
TCTGACTTGAGCGTCGATTTTTGTGATGCTCGTCAGGGGGGCGGAGCCTATGGAAAAACGCCAGCAACGC
GGCCTTTTTACGGTTCCTGGCCTTTTGCTGGCCTTTTGCTCACATGTTCTTTCCTGCGTTATCCCCTGAT
TCTGTGGATAACCGTATTACCGCCTTTGAGTGAGCTGATACCGCTCGCCGCAGCCGAACGACCGAGCGCA
GCGAGTCAGTGAGCGAGGAAGCGGAAGAGCGCCCAATACGCAAACCGCCTCTCCCCGCGCGTTGGCCGAT
TCATTAATGCAGCTGGCACGACAGGTTTCCCGACTGGAAAGCGGGCAGTGAGCGCAACGCAATTAATGTG
AGTTAGCTCACTCATTAGGCACCCCAGGCTTTACACTTTATGCTTCCGGCTCGTATGTTGTGTGGAATTG
TGAGCGGATAACAATTTCACACAGGAAACAGCTATGACCATGATTACGCCAAGCGCGCAATTAACCCTCA
CTAAAGGGAACAAAAGCTGGAGCTGCAAGCTTAATGTAGTCTTATGCAATACTCTTGTAGTCTTGCAACA
TGGTAACGATGAGTTAGCAACATGCCTTACAAGGAGAGAAAAAGCACCGTGCATGCCGATTGGTGGAAGT
AAGGTGGTACGATCGTGCCTTATTAGGAAGGCAACAGACGGGTCTGACATGGATTGGACGAACCACTGAA
TTGCCGCATTGCAGAGATATTGTATTTAAGTGCCTAGCTCGATACATAAACGGGTCTCTCTGGTTAGACC
AGATCTGAGCCTGGGAGCTCTCTGGCTAACTAGGGAACCCACTGCTTAAGCCTCAATAAAGCTTGCCTTG
AGTGCTTCAAGTAGTGTGTGCCCGTCTGTTGTGTGACTCTGGTAACTAGAGATCCCTCAGACCCTTTTAG
TCAGTGTGGAAAATCTCTAGCAGTGGCGCCCGAACAGGGACTTGAAAGCGAAAGGGAAACCAGAGGAGCT
CTCTCGACGCAGGACTCGGCTTGCTGAAGCGCGCACGGCAAGAGGCGAGGGGCGGCGACTGGTGAGTACG
CCAAAAATTTTGACTAGCGGAGGCTAGAAGGAGAGAGATGGGTGCGAGAGCGTCAGTATTAAGCGGGGGA
GAATTAGATCGCGATGGGAAAAAATTCGGTTAAGGCCAGGGGGAAAGAAAAAATATAAATTAAAACATAT
AGTATGGGCAAGCAGGGAGCTAGAACGATTCGCAGTTAATCCTGGCCTGTTAGAAACATCAGAAGGCTGT
AGACAAATACTGGGACAGCTACAACCATCCCTTCAGACAGGATCAGAAGAACTTAGATCATTATATAATA
CAGTAGCAACCCTCTATTGTGTGCATCAAAGGATAGAGATAAAAGACACCAAGGAAGCTTTAGACAAGAT
AGAGGAAGAGCAAAACAAAAGTAAGACCACCGCACAGCAAGCGGCCGCTGATCTTCAGACCTGGAGGAGG
AGATATGAGGGACAATTGGAGAAGTGAATTATATAAATATAAAGTAGTAAAAATTGAACCATTAGGAGTA
GCACCCACCAAGGCAAAGAGAAGAGTGGTGCAGAGAGAAAAAAGAGCAGTGGGAATAGGAGCTTTGTTCC
TTGGGTTCTTGGGAGCAGCAGGAAGCACTATGGGCGCAGCGTCAATGACGCTGACGGTACAGGCCAGACA
ATTATTGTCTGGTATAGTGCAGCAGCAGAACAATTTGCTGAGGGCTATTGAGGCGCAACAGCATCTGTTG
CAACTCACAGTCTGGGGCATCAAGCAGCTCCAGGCAAGAATCCTGGCTGTGGAAAGATACCTAAAGGATC
AACAGCTCCTGGGGATTTGGGGTTGCTCTGGAAAACTCATTTGCACCACTGCTGTGCCTTGGAATGCTAG
TTGGAGTAATAAATCTCTGGAACAGATTTGGAATCACACGACCTGGATGGAGTGGGACAGAGAAATTAAC
AATTACACAAGCTTAATACACTCCTTAATTGAAGAATCGCAAAACCAGCAAGAAAAGAATGAACAAGAAT
TATTGGAATTAGATAAATGGGCAAGTTTGTGGAATTGGTTTAACATAACAAATTGGCTGTGGTATATAAA
ATTATTCATAATGATAGTAGGAGGCTTGGTAGGTTTAAGAATAGTTTTTGCTGTACTTTCTATAGTGAAT
AGAGTTAGGCAGGGATATTCACCATTATCGTTTCAGACCCACCTCCCAACCCCGAGGGGACCCGACAGGC
CCGAAGGAATAGAAGAAGAAGGTGGAGAGAGAGACAGAGACAGATCCATTCGATTAGTGAACGGATCTCG
ACGGTATCGGTTAACTTTTAAAAGAAAAGGGGGGATTGGGGGGTACAGTGCAGGGGAAAGAATAGTAGAC
ATAATAGCAACAGACATACAAACTAAAGAATTACAAAAACAAATTACAAAAATTCAAAATTTTATCGATC
ACGAGACTAGCCTCGAGCTGGCTGCAGTAACGCCATTTTGCAAGGCATGGAAAAATACCAAACCAAGAAT
AGAGAAGTTCAGATCAAGGGCGGGTACATGAAAATAGCTAACGTTGGGCCAAACAGGATATCTGCGGTGA
GCAGTTTCGGCCCCGGCCCGGGGCCAAGAACAGATGGTCACCGCAGTTTCGGCCCCGGCCCGAGGCCAAG
AACAGATGGTCCCCAGATATGGCCCAACCCTCAGCAGTTTCTTAAGACCCATCAGATGTTTCCAGGCTCC
CCCAAGGACCTGAAATGACCCTGCGCCTTATTTGAATTAACCAATCAGCCTGCTTCTCGCTTCTGTTCGC
GCGCTTCTGCTTCCCGAGCTCTATAAAAGAGCTCACAACCCCTCACTCGGCGCGCCAGTCCTCCGACAGA
CTGAGTCGGCCGGTCGAATCAAGCTTATCGATACCGTCGACGGATCCGCTAGCCCGCGGTTCGAAATGGC
GGGCTGGATCCAGGCCCAGCAGCTGCAGGGAGACGCGCTGCGCCAGATGCAGGTGCTGTACGGCCAGCAC
TTCCCCATCGAGGTCCGGCACTACTTGGCCCAGTGGATTGAGAGCCAGCCATGGGATGCCATTGACTTGG
ACAATCCCCAGGACAGAGCCCAAGCCACCCAGCTCCTGGAGGGCCTGGTGCAGGAGCTGCAGAAGAAGGC
GGAGCACCAGGTGGGGGAAGATGGGTTTTTACTGAAGATCAAGCTGGGGCACTACGCCACGCAGCTCCAG
AAAACATATGACCGCTGCCCCCTGGAGCTGGTCCGCTGCATCCGGCACATTCTGTACAATGAACAGAGGC
TGGTCCGAGAAGCCAACAATTGCAGCTCTCCGGCTGGGATCCTGGTTGACGCCATGTCCCAGAAGCACCT
TCAGATCAACCAGACATTTGAGGAGCTGCGACTGGTCACGCAGGACACAGAGAATGAGCTGAAGAAACTG
CAGCAGACTCAGGAGTACTTCATCATCCAGTACCAGGAGAGCCTGAGGATCCAAGCTCAGTTTGCCCAGC
TGGCCCAGCTGAGCCCCCAGGAGCGTCTGAGCCGGGAGACGGCCCTCCAGCAGAAGCAGGTGTCTCTGGA
GGCCTGGTTGCAGCGTGAGGCACAGACACTGCAGCAGTACCGCGTGGAGCTGGCCGAGAAGCACCAGAAG
ACCCTGCAGCTGCTGCGGAAGCAGCAGACCATCATCCTGGATGACGAGCTGATCCAGTGGAAGCGGCGGC
AGCAGCTGGCCGGGAACGGCGGGCCCCCCGAGGGCAGCCTGGACGTGCTACAGTCCTGGTGTGAGAAGTT
GGCCGAGATCATCTGGCAGAACCGGCAGCAGATCCGCAGGGCTGAGCACCTCTGCCAGCAGCTGCCCATC
CCCGGCCCAGTGGAGGAGATGCTGGCCGAGGTCAACGCCACCATCACGGACATTATCTCAGCCCTGGTGA
CCAGCACATTCATCATTGAGAAGCAGCCTCCTCAGGTCCTGAAGACCCAGACCAAGTTTGCAGCCACCGT
ACGCCTGCTGGTGGGCGGGAAGCTGAACGTGCACATGAATCCCCCCCAGGTGAAGGCCACCATCATCAGT
GAGCAGCAGGCCAAGTCTCTGCTTAAAAATGAGAACACCCGCAACGAGTGCAGTGGTGAGATCCTGAACA
ACTGCTGCGTGATGGAGTACCACCAAGCCACGGGCACCCTCAGTGCCCACTTCAGGAACATGTCACTGAA
GAGGATCAAGCGTGCTGACCGGCGGGGTGCAGAGTCCGTGACAGAGGAGAAGTTCACAGTCCTGTTTGAG
TCTCAGTTCAGTGTTGGCAGCAATGAGCTTGTGTTCCAGGTGAAGGGCAGGGTGCCATTTGCCGTGCCTG
ACAAAGTGCTGTGGCCGCAGCTGTGTGAGGCGCTCAACATGAAATTCAAGGCCGAAGTGCAGAGCAACCG
GGGCCTGACCAAGGAGAACCTCGTGTTCCTGGCGCAGAAACTGTTCAACAACAGCAGCAGCCACCTGGAG
GACTACAGTGGCCTGTCCGTGTCCTGGTCCCAGTTCAACAGGGAGAACTTGCCGGGCTGGAACTACACCT
TCTGGCAGTGGTTTGACGGGGTGATGGAGGTGTTGAAGAAGCACCACAAGCCCCACTGGAATGATGGGGC
CATCCTAGGTTTTGTGAATAAGCAACAGGCCCACGACCTGCTCATCAACAAGCCCGACGGGACCTTCTTG
TTGCGCTTTAGTGACTCAGAAATCGGGGGCATCACCATCGCCTGGAAGTTTGACTCCCCGGAACGCAACC
TGTGGAACCTGAAACCATTCACCACGCGGGATTTCTCCATCAGGTCCCTGGCTGACCGGCTGGGGGACCT
GAGCTATCTCATCTATGTGTTTCCTGACCGCCCCAAGGATGAGGTCTTCTCCAAGTACTACACTCCTGTG
CTGGCTAAAGCTGTTGATGGATATGTGAAACCACAGATCAAGCAAGTGGTCCCTGAGTTTGTGAATGCAT
CTGCAGATGCTGGGGGCAGCAGCGCCACGTACATGGACCAGGCCCCCTCCCCAGCTGTGTGCCCCCAGGC
TCCCTATAACATGTACCCACAGAACCCTGACCATGTACTCGATCAGGATGGAGAATTCGACCTGGATGAG
ACCATGGATGTGGCCAGGCACGTGGAGGAACTCTTACGCCGACCAATGGACAGTCTTGACTCCCGCCTCT
CGCCCCCTGCCGGTCTTTTCACCTCTGCCAGAGGCTCCCTCTCATAGACCGGTCGGATCCCCCGGGCTGC
AGGAATTCGAGCATCTTACCGCCATTTATTCCCATATTTGTTCTGTTTTTCTTGATTTGGGTATACATTT
AAATGTTAATAAAACAAAATGGTGGGGCAATCATTTACATTTTTAGGGATATGTAATTACTAGTTCAGGT
GTATTGCCACAAGACAAACATGTTAAGAAACTTTCCCGTTATTTACGCTCTGTTCCTGTTAATCAACCTC
TGGATTACAAAATTTGTGAAAGATTGACTGATATTCTTAACTATGTTGCTCCTTTTACGCTGTGTGGATA
TGCTGCTTTAATGCCTCTGTATCATGCTATTGCTTCCCGTACGGCTTTCGTTTTCTCCTCCTTGTATAAA
TCCTGGTTGCTGTCTCTTTATGAGGAGTTGTGGCCCGTTGTCCGTCAACGTGGCGTGGTGTGCTCTGTGT
TTGCTGACGCAACCCCCACTGGCTGGGGCATTGCCACCACCTGTCAACTCCTTTCTGGGACTTTCGCTTT
CCCCCTCCCGATCGCCACGGCAGAACTCATCGCCGCCTGCCTTGCCCGCTGCTGGACAGGGGCTAGGTTG
CTGGGCACTGATAATTCCGTGGTGTTGTCGGGGAAGCTGACGTCCTTTGCAATTCGATATCAAGCTGTAC
CTTCTAGATGTACATTGGAATAAGCGCTTCTAGACCAATGACTTACAAGGCAGCTGTAGATCTTAGCCAC
TTTTTAAAAGAAAAGGGGGGACTGGAAGGGCTAATTCACTCCCAACGAAGACAAGATCTGCTTTTTGCTT
GTACTGGGTCTCTCTGGTTAGACCAGATCTGAGCCTGGGAGCTCTCTGGCTAACTAGGGAACCCACTGCT
TAAGCCTCAATAAAGCTTGCCTTGAGTGCTTCAAGTAGTGTGTGCCCGTCTGTTGTGTGACTCTGGTAAC
TAGAGATCCCTCAGACCCTTTTAGTCAGTGTGGAAAATCTCTAGCAGTAGTAGTTCATGTCATCTTATTA
TTCAGTATTTATAACTTGCAAAGAAATGAATATCAGAGAGTGAGAGGAACTTGTTTATTGCAGCTTATAA
TGGTTACAAATAAAGCAATAGCATCACAAATTTCACAAATAAAGCATTTTTTTCACTGCATTCTAGTTGT
GGTTTGTCCAAACTCATCAATGTATCTTATCATGTCTGGCTCTAGCTATCCCGCCCCTAACTCCGCCCAT
CCCGCCCCTAACTCCGCCCAGTTCCGCCCATTCTCCGCCCCATGGCTGACTAATTTTTTTT
Features (pLannotate 1.2.2; 29 found; start..end, strand, type, name):
     94..112     -  promoter       T7 promoter: promoter for bacteriophage T7 RNA polymerase
    120..275     +  CDS            lacZα (fragment): LacZα fragment of β-galactosidase; lacZ fragment
    280..708     +  rep_origin     f1 ori (sequence partly withheld): f1 bacteriophage origin of replication; arrow indicates direction of (+) strand synthesis
    761..865     +  promoter       AmpR promoter: bla
    866..1726    +  CDS            AmpR: β-lactamase; bla; confers resistance to ampicillin, carbenicillin, and related antibiotics
   1897..2485    +  rep_origin     ori: high-copy-number ColE1/pMB1/pBR322/pUC origin of replication
   2668..2760    +  CDS            lacI (fragment): lac repressor; lacI; The lac repressor binds to the lac operator to inhibit transcription in E. coli. This inhibition can be relieved by adding lactose or isopropyl-β-D-thiogalactopyranoside (IPTG).
   2773..2794    +  protein_bind   CAP binding site: CAP binding activates transcription in the presence of cAMP. E. coli catabolite activator protein
   2809..2839    +  promoter       lac promoter: promoter for the E. coli lac operon
   2847..2863    +  protein_bind   lac operator: The lac repressor binds to the lac operator to inhibit transcription in E. coli. This inhibition can be relieved by adding lactose or isopropyl-β-D-thiogalactopyranoside (IPTG). lac repressor encoded by lacI
   2908..2926    +  promoter       T3 promoter: promoter for bacteriophage T3 RNA polymerase
   2954..3180    +  promoter       RSV promoter: Rous sarcoma virus enhancer/promoter
   3181..3361    +  LTR            5' LTR (truncated): truncated 5' long terminal repeat (LTR) from HIV-1
   3408..3533    +  misc_feature   HIV-1 Ψ: packaging signal of human immunodeficiency virus type 1
   3517..3880    +  CDS            HIV-1 gag (fragment): gag protein from human immunodeficiency virus 1; gag
   4026..4259    +  misc_feature   RRE: The Rev response element (RRE) of HIV-1 allows for Rev-dependent mRNA export from the nucleus to the cytoplasm.
   4636..4736    +  CDS            Rev (fragment): human immunodeficiency virus 1 (HIV-1) Rev protein; rev; enhances nuclear export of unspliced and incompletely spliced viral mRNAs
   4755..4872    +  misc_feature   cPPT/CTS: central polypurine tract and central termination sequence of HIV-1
   4906..5307    +  promoter       SFFV promoter: spleen focus-forming virus long terminal repeat (LTR) promoter
   5317..5340    +  misc_feature   MCS (fragment): pBluescript multiple cloning site
   5365..7653    +  CDS            STAT5A: STA5A_HUMAN - Also known as STAT5. Experimental evidence at protein level: Swiss-Prot protein existence level 1. Carries out a dual function: signal transduction and activation of transcription. Mediates cellular responses to the cytokine KITLG/SCF and other growth factors. Mediates cellular responses to ERBB4. May mediate cellular responses to activated FGFR1, FGFR2, FGFR3 and FGFR4. Binds to the GAS element and activates PRL- induced transcription. Regulates the expression of milk proteins during lactation. From Homo sapiens (Human).
   7664..7689    +  misc_feature   MCS (fragment): pBluescript multiple cloning site
   7689..7748    +  CDS            S (fragment): HBSAG_WHV6 - Experimental evidence at transcript level: Swiss-Prot protein existence level 2. The middle envelope protein plays an important role in the budding of the virion. It is involved in the induction of budding in a nucleocapsid independent way. In this process the majority of envelope proteins bud to form subviral lipoprotein particles of 22 nm of diameter that do not contain a nucleocapsid (By similarity). From Woodchuck hepatitis B virus (isolate w64/pWS23) (WHV).
   7880..8283    +  misc_feature   WPRE: woodchuck hepatitis virus posttranscriptional regulatory element
   8341..8400    +  CDS            nef (fragment): NEF_HV1Z2 - Experimental evidence at protein level: Swiss-Prot protein existence level 1. Extracellular Nef protein targets CD4(+) T-lymphocytes for apoptosis by interacting with CXCR4 surface receptors. From Human immunodeficiency virus type 1 group M subtype D (isolate Z2/CDC-Z34) (HIV-1).
   8402..8635    +  LTR            3' LTR (ΔU3): self-inactivating 3' long terminal repeat (LTR) from HIV-1
   8707..8828    +  polyA_signal   SV40 poly(A) signal: SV40 polyadenylation signal
   8847..8868    +  rep_origin     SV40 ori (fragment): SV40 origin of replication
   8868..73      +  rep_origin     SV40 ori (across the origin): SV40 origin of replication
