[The description below was written by a language model from this plasmid's Addgene catalogue record and pLannotate feature annotations shown in this document.]
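Description:
SFFV-STAT5A-Brd 90 is a lentiviral transfer plasmid built on the SFFV-MCS backbone that expresses human STAT5A and carries a unique DNA barcode identifying that transcription factor. It is propagated in E. coli through a high-copy ColE1/pUC-type origin with ampicillin selection (AmpR). An f1 origin and remnants of a pBluescript-type cloning region (lacZα and lacI fragments, lac promoter/operator, T3 and T7 promoters) are also annotated. No mammalian selection marker or fluorescent reporter appears in the feature table.

The viral portion has a third-generation, self-inactivating layout. An RSV promoter drives a truncated HIV-1 5' LTR to produce the genomic RNA in packaging cells. This is followed by the Ψ packaging signal with a gag fragment, the RRE for Rev-dependent nuclear export, and the cPPT/CTS. The cassette ends in a ΔU3 3' LTR, which inactivates LTR promoter activity after integration, with an SV40 poly(A) signal and SV40 origin sequences downstream. Within this frame, the spleen focus-forming virus (SFFV) promoter drives the STAT5A coding sequence, which was inserted between flanking multiple-cloning-site remnants by restriction cloning. A WPRE lies downstream of the insert to enhance transcript stability and expression. According to the depositor, the barcode was cloned into an XbaI site after the WPRE, giving the order SFFV–TF–WPRE–barcode. The barcode itself is not annotated as a feature.

The plasmid belongs to a barcoded transcription factor collection made for a combinatorial screening platform for immune cell reprogramming. The barcode's position within the integrated, transcribed unit presumably allows the delivered factor to be identified in transduced cells, although the record does not describe the readout.
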