Addgene plasmid #219065: SFFV-STAT5A-Brd 90
Purpose: Transcription factor STAT5A with a specific barcode assigned.
Depositing lab: Filipe Pereira. Depositing organization: Center for Neuroscience and Cell Biology, University of Coimbra. Publication: A combinatorial transcription factor screening platform for immune cell reprogramming. Kurochkin I, Altman AR, Caiado I, Pertiga-Cabral D, Halitzki E, Minaeva M, Zimmermannova O, Henriques-Oliveira L, Klein D, Nair M, Oliveira D, Cajal LR, Knittel R, Feick C, Ringner M, Martin M, Cirovic B, Pires CF, Rosa FF, Sitnicka E, Theis FJ, Pereira CF. Cell Syst. 2026 Jan 21;17(1):101457. doi: 10.1016/j.cels.2025.101457. Epub 2026 Jan 14. PubMed 41539305.
Backbone
  Vector backbone: SFFV-MCS
  Backbone size w/o insert (bp): 6638
  Vector type: Lentiviral
Growth in bacteria
  Bacterial resistance: Ampicillin, 100 μg/mL
  Growth temperature: 37°C
  Growth strain: NEB Stable
  Copy number: High Copy
Gene/Insert
  Gene/Insert name: STAT5A
  Species: H. sapiens (human)
  Insert size (bp): 2295
  Entrez Gene: STAT5A (a.k.a. MGF, STAT5)
  Promoter: The spleen focus-forming virus (SFFV) promoter
  Cloning method: Restriction Enzyme; 5′ cloning site Bsp119I (not destroyed); 3′ cloning site BstHI (not destroyed)
Terms and licenses: Academic/Nonprofit Terms; Industry Terms: Not Available to Industry
Depositor comments: Barcode sequence cloned into XbaI restriction site. Design of plasmid is as follows: SFFV-[TF sequence]-WPRE-[Barcode sequence].
How to cite: SFFV-STAT5A-Brd 90 was a gift from Filipe Pereira (Addgene plasmid # 219065 ; http://n2t.net/addgene:219065 ; RRID:Addgene_219065)
