>Addgene plasmid #219065 | SFFV-STAT5A-Brd 90 | depositor partial sequence | sequence record 427676 | Barcode sequence
TGTACATTGGAATAAGCGCT
